Addgene plasmid #245010: mApple Rab3a
Purpose: Distribution and localization of rat wild-typeRab3a
Depositing lab: Thomas Martin. Depositing organization: University of Wisconsin, Madison.
Backbone
  Vector backbone: C1
  Vector type: Mammalian Expression
Growth in bacteria
  Bacterial resistance: Kanamycin, 50 μg/mL
  Growth temperature: 37°C
  Growth strain: DH5alpha
  Copy number: High Copy
Gene/Insert
  Gene/Insert name: Rab3a
  Species: R. norvegicus (rat)
  Entrez Gene: Rab3a (a.k.a. RAB3)
  Tag / fusion protein: mApple (N terminal on insert)
  Cloning method: Restriction Enzyme; 5′ cloning site Unknown (unknown if destroyed)
Terms and licenses: Academic/Nonprofit Terms; Industry Terms: Not Available to Industry
How to cite: mApple Rab3a was a gift from Thomas Martin (Addgene plasmid # 245010 ; http://n2t.net/addgene:245010 ; RRID:Addgene_245010)
