[The description below was written by a language model from this plasmid's Addgene catalogue record and pLannotate feature annotations shown in this document.]
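Description:
mApple Rab3a is a mammalian expression plasmid of about 5.4 kb built on a C1-type fluorescent-protein fusion backbone, designed to express rat wild-type Rab3a tagged at its N terminus with the red fluorescent protein mApple. Transcription is driven by the human cytomegalovirus immediate early enhancer and promoter. The mApple coding sequence lies directly downstream, followed by a short remnant of the multiple cloning site that acts as a linker, then the Rab3a open reading frame, with an SV40 polyadenylation signal terminating the transcript. Placing the tag at the N terminus leaves the C-terminal end of the GTPase free, which in Rab proteins generally carries the lipid modification needed for membrane association. The automated annotation matched the insert to the mouse Rab3a protein entry, whereas the catalogue lists the species as rat; this probably reflects close similarity between the orthologues rather than a discrepancy. The restriction sites used for cloning are not recorded.

The plasmid is propagated in E. coli at high copy from a ColE1/pUC-type origin and selected with kanamycin. The Tn5 NeoR/KanR aminoglycoside phosphotransferase gene sits behind tandem bacterial (bla) and SV40 early promoters and ends with an HSV TK polyadenylation signal, so the same marker can in principle support G418 selection of transfected mammalian cells. An f1 origin is also present. The small large T antigen, ble and bGH fragments flagged in the table appear to be backbone remnants rather than functional elements. Rab3a is a small GTP-binding protein involved in regulated exocytosis and secretory vesicle docking, and the stated purpose of the construct is to visualise its distribution and localisation in cells.
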