Features (pLannotate 1.2.2; 16 found; start..end, strand, type, name):
      1..304     +  enhancer       CMV enhancer: human cytomegalovirus immediate early enhancer
    305..508     +  promoter       CMV promoter: human cytomegalovirus (CMV) immediate early promoter
    553..1260    +  CDS            mApple: mApple is a basic (constitutively fluorescent) red fluorescent protein published in 2008, derived from Discosoma sp.. It is reported to be a rapidly-maturing monomer with high acid sensitivity.
   1261..1295    +  misc_feature   MCS (fragment): multiple cloning site
   1300..1959    +  CDS            Rab3a: RAB3A_MOUSE - Experimental evidence at protein level: Swiss-Prot protein existence level 1. Small GTP-binding protein that plays a central role in regulated exocytosis and secretion. Controls the recruitment, tethering and docking of secretory vesicles to the plasma membrane (PubMed:11598194). Upon stimulation, switches to its active GTP-bound form, cycles to vesicles and recruits effectors such as RIMS1, RIMS2, Rabphilin-3A/RPH3A, RPH3AL or SYTL4 to help the docking of vesicules onto the plasma membrane (By similarity). Upon GTP hydrolysis by GTPase-activating protein, dissociates from the ve
   1982..2066    +  CDS            large T antigen (fragment): large T antigen from SV40 (simian virus 40)
   2089..2210    +  polyA_signal   SV40 poly(A) signal: SV40 polyadenylation signal
   2244..2672    -  rep_origin     f1 ori (sequence partly withheld): f1 bacteriophage origin of replication; arrow indicates direction of (+) strand synthesis
   2699..2803    +  promoter       AmpR promoter: bla
   2805..3162    +  promoter       SV40 promoter: SV40 enhancer and early promoter
   3197..3991    +  CDS            NeoR/KanR: aminoglycoside phosphotransferase from Tn5; aph(3')-II (or nptII); confers resistance to neomycin, kanamycin, and G418 (Geneticin®)
   4012..4164    +  CDS            ble (fragment): BLE_KLEPN - Experimental evidence at protein level: Swiss-Prot protein existence level 1. Binding protein with a strong affinity to the bleomycin family of antibiotics. Binds to CL990; an antimitotic-antibiotic compound. From Klebsiella pneumoniae.
   4223..4270    +  polyA_signal   HSV TK poly(A) signal: herpes simplex virus thymidine kinase polyadenylation signal (Cole and Stacy, 1985)
   4361..4377    -  polyA_signal   bGH poly(A) signal (fragment): bovine growth hormone polyadenylation signal
   4599..5187    +  rep_origin     ori: high-copy-number ColE1/pMB1/pBR322/pUC origin of replication
   5302..5361    +  enhancer       CMV enhancer (fragment): human cytomegalovirus immediate early enhancer
>Addgene plasmid #245010 | mApple Rab3a | addgene full sequence | sequence record 488272 | Addgene NGS Result
CGTTACATAACTTACGGTAAATGGCCCGCCTGGCTGACCGCCCAACGACCCCCGCCCATTGACGTCAATA
ATGACGTATGTTCCCATAGTAACGCCAATAGGGACTTTCCATTGACGTCAATGGGTGGAGTATTTACGGT
AAACTGCCCACTTGGCAGTACATCAAGTGTATCATATGCCAAGTACGCCCCCTATTGACGTCAATGACGG
TAAATGGCCCGCCTGGCATTATGCCCAGTACATGACCTTATGGGACTTTCCTACTTGGCAGTACATCTAC
GTATTAGTCATCGCTATTACCATGGTGATGCGGTTTTGGCAGTACATCAATGGGCGTGGATAGCGGTTTG
ACTCACGGGGATTTCCAAGTCTCCACCCCATTGACGTCAATGGGAGTTTGTTTTGGCACCAAAATCAACG
GGACTTTCCAAAATGTCGTAACAACTCCGCCCCATTGACGCAAATGGGCGGTAGGCGTGTACGGTGGGAG
GTCTATATAAGCAGAGCTGGTTTAGTGAACCGTCAGATCCGCTAGCGCTACCGGTCGCCACCATGGTGAG
CAAGGGCGAGGAGAATAACATGGCCATCATCAAGGAGTTCATGCGCTTCAAGGTGCACATGGAGGGCTCC
GTGAACGGCCACGAGTTCGAGATCGAGGGCGAGGGCGAGGGCCGCCCCTACGAGGCCTTTCAGACCGCTA
AGCTGAAGGTGACCAAGGGTGGCCCCCTGCCCTTCGCCTGGGACATCCTGTCCCCTCAGTTCATGTACGG
CTCCAAGGTCTACATTAAGCACCCAGCCGACATCCCCGACTACTTCAAGCTGTCCTTCCCCGAGGGCTTC
AGGTGGGAGCGCGTGATGAACTTCGAGGACGGCGGCATTATTCACGTTAACCAGGACTCCTCCCTGCAGG
ACGGCGTGTTCATCTACAAGGTGAAGCTGCGCGGCACCAACTTCCCCTCCGACGGCCCCGTAATGCAGAA
GAAGACCATGGGCTGGGAGGCCTCCGAGGAGCGGATGTACCCCGAGGACGGCGCCCTGAAGAGCGAGATC
AAGAAGAGGCTGAAGCTGAAGGACGGCGGCCACTACGCCGCCGAGGTCAAGACCACCTACAAGGCCAAGA
AGCCCGTGCAGCTGCCCGGCGCCTACATCGTCGACATCAAGTTGGACATCGTGTCCCACAACGAGGACTA
CACCATCGTGGAACAGTACGAACGCGCCGAGGGCCGCCACTCCACCGGCGGCATGGACGAGCTGTACAAG
TCCGGACTCAGATCTCGAGCTCAAGCTTCGAATTCAACCATGGCCTCAGCCACAGACTCTCGATATGGGC
AGAAGGAGTCCTCAGACCAGAACTTCGACTATATGTTCAAGATCCTGATCATTGGTAACAGCAGTGTGGG
CAAAACCTCATTCCTTTTCCGCTACGCAGACGACTCTTTTACTCCAGCCTTTGTCAGCACTGTGGGCATA
GACTTCAAGGTCAAAACCATCTACCGCAATGACAAGAGGATCAAGCTGCAGATCTGGGACACAGCAGGAC
AAGAGCGGTACCGAACCATCACCACAGCCTACTACCGGGGCGCCATGGGCTTCATTCTAATGTATGACAT
CACCAATGAGGAGTCCTTCAATGCAGTGCAGGACTGGTCCACTCAGATCAAAACTTACTCATGGGACAAT
GCCCAGGTGCTGCTGGTGGGGAACAAGTGCGACATGGAGGACGAGCGAGTGGTGTCCTCAGAACGAGGCC
GGCAGCTGGCCGACCACCTGGGCTTTGAGTTCTTTGAGGCCAGCGCCAAGGACAACATTAATGTCAAGCA
GACCTTTGAACGTCTGGTGGACGTGATCTGTGAGAAGATGTCGGAGTCCCTAGATACTGCAGACCCTGCA
GTCACGGGTGCCAAGCAGGGCCCACAGCTCACCGACCAGCAGGCACCACCTCATCAGGATTGCGCCTGCG
GATCCACCGGATCTAGATAACTGATCATAATCAGCCATACCACATTTGTAGAGGTTTTACTTGCTTTAAA
AAACCTCCCACACCTCCCCCTGAACCTGAAACATAAAATGAATGCAATTGTTGTTGTTAACTTGTTTATT
GCAGCTTATAATGGTTACAAATAAAGCAATAGCATCACAAATTTCACAAATAAAGCATTTTTTTCACTGC
ATTCTAGTTGTGGTTTGTCCAAACTCATCAATGTATCTTAACGCGTAAATTGTAAGCGTTAATATTTTGT
TAAAATTCGCGTTAAATTTTTGTTAAATCAGCTCATTTTTTAACCAATAGGCCGAAATCGGCAAAATCCC
TTATAAATCAAAAGAATAGACCGAGATAGGGT
[37 nt withheld, positions 2343-2379]
AAAGAACGTGGACTCCAACGTCAAAGG
[49 nt withheld, positions 2407-2455]
T
[91 nt withheld, positions 2457-2547]
G
[124 nt withheld, positions 2549-2672]
CAGGTGGCACTTTTCGGGGAAATGTGCGCGGAACCCCTATTTGTTTATTTTTCTAAATACATTCAAATAT
GTATCCGCTCATGAGACAATAACCCTGATAAATGCTTCAATAATATTGAAAAAGGAAGAGTCCTGAGGCG
GAAAGAACCAGCTGTGGAATGTGTGTCAGTTAGGGTGTGGAAAGTCCCCAGGCTCCCCAGCAGGCAGAAG
TATGCAAAGCATGCATCTCAATTAGTCAGCAACCAGGTGTGGAAAGTCCCCAGGCTCCCCAGCAGGCAGA
AGTATGCAAAGCATGCATCTCAATTAGTCAGCAACCATAGTCCCGCCCCTAACTCCGCCCATCCCGCCCC
TAACTCCGCCCAGTTCCGCCCATTCTCCGCCCCATGGCTGACTAATTTTTTTTATTTATGCAGAGGCCGA
GGCCGCCTCGGCCTCTGAGCTATTCCAGAAGTAGTGAGGAGGCTTTTTTGGAGGCCTAGGCTTTTGCAAA
GATCGATCAAGAGACAGGATGAGGATCGTTTCGCATGATTGAACAAGATGGATTGCACGCAGGTTCTCCG
GCCGCTTGGGTGGAGAGGCTATTCGGCTATGACTGGGCACAACAGACAATCGGCTGCTCTGATGCCGCCG
TGTTCCGGCTGTCAGCGCAGGGGCGCCCGGTTCTTTTTGTCAAGACCGACCTGTCCGGTGCCCTGAATGA
ACTGCAAGACGAGGCAGCGCGGCTATCGTGGCTGGCCACGACGGGCGTTCCTTGCGCAGCTGTGCTCGAC
GTTGTCACTGAAGCGGGAAGGGACTGGCTGCTATTGGGCGAAGTGCCGGGGCAGGATCTCCTGTCATCTC
ACCTTGCTCCTGCCGAGAAAGTATCCATCATGGCTGATGCAATGCGGCGGCTGCATACGCTTGATCCGGC
TACCTGCCCATTCGACCACCAAGCGAAACATCGCATCGAGCGAGCACGTACTCGGATGGAAGCCGGTCTT
GTCGATCAGGATGATCTGGACGAAGAGCATCAGGGGCTCGCGCCAGCCGAACTGTTCGCCAGGCTCAAGG
CGAGCATGCCCGACGGCGAGGATCTCGTCGTGACCCATGGCGATGCCTGCTTGCCGAATATCATGGTGGA
AAATGGCCGCTTTTCTGGATTCATCGACTGTGGCCGGCTGGGTGTGGCGGACCGCTATCAGGACATAGCG
TTGGCTACCCGTGATATTGCTGAAGAGCTTGGCGGCGAATGGGCTGACCGCTTCCTCGTGCTTTACGGTA
TCGCCGCTCCCGATTCGCAGCGCATCGCCTTCTATCGCCTTCTTGACGAGTTCTTCTGAGCGGGACTCTG
GGGTTCGAAATGACCGACCAAGCGACGCCCAACCTGCCATCACGAGATTTCGATTCCACCGCCGCCTTCT
ATGAAAGGTTGGGCTTCGGAATCGTTTTCCGGGACGCCGGCTGGATGATCCTCCAGCGCGGGGATCTCAT
GCTGGAGTTCTTCGCCCACCCTAGGGGGAGGCTAACTGAAACACGGAAGGAGACAATACCGGAAGGAACC
CGCGCTATGACGGCAATAAAAAGACAGAATAAAACGCACGGTGTTGGGTCGTTTGTTCATAAACGCGGGG
TTCGGTCCCAGGGCTGGCACTCTGTCGATACCCCACCGAGACCCCATTGGGGCCAATACGCCCGCGTTTC
TTCCTTTTCCCCACCCCACCCCCCAAGTTCGGGTGAAGGCCCAGGGCTCGCAGCCAACGTCGGGGCGGCA
GGCCCTGCCATAGCCTCAGGTTACTCATATATACTTTAGATTGATTTAAAACTTCATTTTTAATTTAAAA
GGATCTAGGTGAAGATCCTTTTTGATAATCTCATGACCAAAATCCCTTAACGTGAGTTTTCGTTCCACTG
AGCGTCAGACCCCGTAGAAAAGATCAAAGGATCTTCTTGAGATCCTTTTTTTCTGCGCGTAATCTGCTGC
TTGCAAACAAAAAAACCACCGCTACCAGCGGTGGTTTGTTTGCCGGATCAAGAGCTACCAACTCTTTTTC
CGAAGGTAACTGGCTTCAGCAGAGCGCAGATACCAAATACTGTTCTTCTAGTGTAGCCGTAGTTAGGCCA
CCACTTCAAGAACTCTGTAGCACCGCCTACATACCTCGCTCTGCTAATCCTGTTACCAGTGGCTGCTGCC
AGTGGCGATAAGTCGTGTCTTACCGGGTTGGACTCAAGACGATAGTTACCGGATAAGGCGCAGCGGTCGG
GCTGAACGGGGGGTTCGTGCACACAGCCCAGCTTGGAGCGAACGACCTACACCGAACTGAGATACCTACA
GCGTGAGCTATGAGAAAGCGCCACGCTTCCCGAAGGGAGAAAGGCGGACAGGTATCCGGTAAGCGGCAGG
GTCGGAACAGGAGAGCGCACGAGGGAGCTTCCAGGGGGAAACGCCTGGTATCTTTATAGTCCTGTCGGGT
TTCGCCACCTCTGACTTGAGCGTCGATTTTTGTGATGCTCGTCAGGGGGGCGGAGCCTATGGAAAAACGC
CAGCAACGCGGCCTTTTTACGGTTCCTGGCCTTTTGCTGGCCTTTTGCTCACATGTTCTTTCCTGCGTTA
TCCCCTGATTCTGTGGATAACCGTATTACCGCCATGCATTAGTTATTAATAGTAATCAATTACGGGGTCA
TTAGTTCATAGCCCATATATGGAGTTCCG
